Addgene plasmid #74798: pGWB404
Purpose: (Empty Backbone) Gateway cloning compatible binary vector for C-terminal fusion with sGFP (no promoter).
Depositing lab: Tsuyoshi Nakagawa. Depositing organization: Shimane University. Publication: Improved Gateway binary vectors: high-performance vectors for creation of fusion constructs in transgenic analysis of plants. Nakagawa T, Suzuki T, Murata S, Nakamura S, Hino T, Maeo K, Tabata R, Kawai T, Tanaka K, Niwa Y, Watanabe Y, Nakamura K, Kimura T, Ishiguro S. Biosci Biotechnol Biochem. 2007 Aug;71(8):2095-100. Epub 2007 Aug 7. 10.1271/bbb.70216 PubMed 17690442.
Backbone
  Vector backbone: pPZP221
  Backbone manufacturer: Hajdukiewicz P., Svab Z. and Maliga P.
  Backbone size (bp): 8500
  Modifications to backbone: gentamycin-resistant marker was removed and kanamycin-resistant marker (NOS promoter:NPTII:NOS terminator) was inserted.
  Vector type: Plant Expression
  Promoter: No Promoter
  Selectable markers: Kanamycin
Growth in bacteria
  Bacterial resistance: Chloramphenicol and Spectinomycin, 25 & 50 μg/mL
  Growth temperature: 37°C
  Growth strain: ccdB Survival
  Copy number: High Copy
Gene/Insert
  Cloning method: Gateway Cloning
Terms and licenses: Academic/Nonprofit Terms; Industry Terms: Not Available to Industry
How to cite: pGWB404 was a gift from Tsuyoshi Nakagawa (Addgene plasmid # 74798 ; http://n2t.net/addgene:74798 ; RRID:Addgene_74798)
