[The description below was written by a language model from this plasmid's Addgene catalogue record and pLannotate feature annotations shown in this document.]
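Description:
pGWB404 is an empty Gateway destination binary vector for Agrobacterium-mediated plant transformation, built on the pPZP221 backbone. It is designed to make C-terminal fusions to sGFP and carries no promoter of its own. The backbone combines a ColE1/pBR322-type origin with a bom site for high-copy propagation in E. coli. The pVS1 replication and stability functions (oriV, RepA, StaA) maintain it in Agrobacterium. Bacterial selection relies on the aadA spectinomycin/streptomycin resistance gene outside the T-DNA. The unrecombined vector also confers chloramphenicol resistance through its Gateway cassette. Because that cassette encodes the CcdB gyrase toxin, the empty vector has to be maintained in a ccdB-tolerant strain.

The T-DNA lies between nopaline-type right and left border repeats. Next to the right border sits the attR1–CmR–ccdB–attR2 cassette, followed directly by a GFP coding sequence and a NOS terminator. The annotation software labels this sequence as EGFP, while the catalogue calls it sGFP. An LR recombination with an entry clone replaces the CmR/ccdB segment with the user's fragment, and loss of ccdB provides counter-selection for recombinants. Since no promoter lies upstream of attR1, the entry fragment must supply its own regulatory sequence. This suits inserts such as genomic fragments containing a native promoter plus an open reading frame lacking a stop codon, or a promoter alone for reporter analysis. Toward the left border, a NOS promoter:NPTII:NOS terminator cassette gives kanamycin selection of transformed plants. It replaced the original gentamicin marker of pPZP221. The short lacZα, lac promoter, ble, ocd and GmR fragments in the feature table appear to be leftovers from construction rather than functional parts.
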