Features (pLannotate 1.2.2; 31 found; start..end, strand, type, name):
     54..78      -  misc_feature   RB T-DNA repeat: right border repeat from nopaline C58 T-DNA
    144..298     -  CDS            lacZα (fragment): LacZα fragment of β-galactosidase; lacZ fragment
    301..319     -  misc_feature   MCS (fragment): pUC18/19 multiple cloning site
    328..452     +  protein_bind   attR1: mutant version of attR; recombination site for the Gateway® LR reaction LR Clonase™
    489..519     +  promoter       lac UV5 promoter: E. coli lac promoter with an "up" mutation
    544..572     +  promoter       cat promoter (fragment): promoter of the E. coli cat gene encoding chloramphenicol acetyltransferase
    573..1232    +  CDS            CmR: chloramphenicol acetyltransferase; cat; confers resistance to chloramphenicol
   1411..1569    +  CDS            ccdA (fragment): CCDA_ECO57 - Also known as H, letA. Experimental evidence at protein level: Swiss-Prot protein existence level 1. Antitoxin component of a type II toxin-antitoxin (TA) system which inhibits the post-segregational killing (PSK) of plasmid-free cells, also referred to as a plasmid addiction system. Binds to and blocks the activity of CcdB; will also remove bound CcdB protein from the CcdB-GyrA complex by forming a CcdA-CcdB complex, a process termed rejuvenation. Functions as a transcriptional corepressor for the ccdAB operon, repression also requires CcdB (By similarity). From Escherichia coli
   1574..1876    +  CDS            ccdB: CCDB_ECOLI - Also known as G, letB, letD. Experimental evidence at protein level: Swiss-Prot protein existence level 1. Toxic component of a type II toxin-antitoxin (TA) system, functioning in plasmid maintainence. Responsible for the post- segregational killing (PSK) of plasmid-free cells, also referred to as a plasmid addiction system. Half-life of over 2 hours. Cell killing by CcdB is accompanied by filamentation, defects in chromosome and plasmid segregation, defects in cell division, formation of anucleate cells, decreased DNA synthesis and plasmid loss. Interferes with the activity of DN
   1920..2044    -  protein_bind   attR2: mutant version of attR; recombination site for the Gateway® LR reaction LR Clonase™
   2049..2768    +  CDS            EGFP: the original enhanced GFP (Yang et al., 1996) mammalian codon-optimized
   2793..3045    +  terminator     NOS terminator: nopaline synthase terminator and poly(A) signal
   3101..3123    -  protein_bind   lac operator (fragment): The lac repressor binds to the lac operator to inhibit transcription in E. coli. This inhibition can be relieved by adding lactose or isopropyl-β-D-thiogalactopyranoside (IPTG). lac repressor encoded by lacI
   3127..3157    -  promoter       lac promoter: promoter for the E. coli lac operon
   3172..3193    -  protein_bind   CAP binding site: CAP binding activates transcription in the presence of cAMP. E. coli catabolite activator protein
   3227..3479    -  terminator     NOS terminator: nopaline synthase terminator and poly(A) signal
   3486..3692    -  CDS            ocd (fragment): OCD_AGRFC - Experimental evidence at protein level: Swiss-Prot protein existence level 1. Catalyzes the conversion of L-ornithine into L-proline with release of ammonia. Is involved in the utilization of nopaline, a catabolic pathway that proceeds through L-arginine and L-ornithine to L-proline. Nopaline is a predominant opine in plant cells transformed with Ti plasmid pTiC58. From Agrobacterium fabrum (strain C58 / ATCC 33970) (Agrobacterium tumefaciens (strain C58)).
   3699..3848    -  CDS            ble (fragment): BLE_KLEPN - Experimental evidence at protein level: Swiss-Prot protein existence level 1. Binding protein with a strong affinity to the bleomycin family of antibiotics. Binds to CL990; an antimitotic-antibiotic compound. From Klebsiella pneumoniae.
   3869..4663    -  CDS            NeoR/KanR: aminoglycoside phosphotransferase from Tn5; aph(3')-II (or nptII); confers resistance to neomycin, kanamycin, and G418 (Geneticin®)
   4684..4867    -  promoter       NOS promoter: nopaline synthase promoter NOS promoter
   5073..5097    -  misc_feature   LB T-DNA repeat: left border repeat from nopaline C58 T-DNA
   5356..5379    +  promoter       Pc promoter (fragment): intI1 (promoter lies within the coding sequence); class 1 integron promoter
   5555..5611    +  CDS            GmR (fragment): gentamycin acetyltransferase; aacC1; confers resistance to gentamycin
   5622..6409    +  CDS            SmR (fragment): aminoglycoside adenylyltransferase (Murphy, 1985); aadA; confers resistance to spectinomycin and streptomycin
   6655..7243    +  rep_origin     ori: high-copy-number ColE1/pMB1/pBR322/pUC origin of replication
   7429..7569    -  misc_feature   bom: basis of mobility region from pBR322
   7671..7710    -  CDS            rop (fragment): Rop protein, which maintains plasmids at low copy number; rop
   7913..8107    -  rep_origin     pVS1 oriV: origin of replication for the Pseudomonas plasmid pVS1 (Heeb et al., 2000)
   8173..9246    -  CDS            pVS1 RepA: replication protein from the Pseudomonas plasmid pVS1 (Heeb et al., 2000)
   9675..10304   -  CDS            pVS1 StaA: stability protein from the Pseudomonas plasmid pVS1 (Heeb et al., 2000)
  10864..11265   -  CDS            Y4CG_SINFN (fragment): Protein inferred from homology: Swiss-Prot protein existence level 3. From Sinorhizobium fredii (strain NBRC 101917 / NGR234).
>Addgene plasmid #74798 | pGWB404 | depositor full sequence | sequence record 141478 | pGWB404 sequence 11551 bps
TTTCACGCCCTTTTAAATATCCGATTATTCTAATAAACGCTCTTTTCTCTTAGGTTTACCCGCCAATATA
TCCTGTCAAACACTGATAGTTTAAACTGAAGGCGGGAAACGACAATCTGATCCAAGCTCAAGCTGCTCTA
GCATTCGCCATTCAGGCTGCGCAACTGTTGGGAAGGGCGATCGGTGCGGGCCTCTTCGCTATTACGCCAG
CTGGCGAAAGGGGGATGTGCTGCAAGGCGATTAAGTTGGGTAACGCCAGGGTTTTCCCAGTCACGACGTT
GTAAAACGACGGCCAGTGCCAAGCTTGCATGCCTGCAGGCTCTAATCACAAGTTTGTACAAAAAAGCTGA
ACGAGAAACGTAAAATGATATAAATATCAATATATTAAATTAGATTTTGCATAAAAAACAGACTACATAA
TACTGTAAAACACAACATATCCAGTCACTATGGCGGCCCCTCGAGGGGCCGCATTAGGCACCCCAGGCTT
TACACTTTATGCTTCCGGCTCGTATAATGTGTGGATTTTGAGTTAGGATCCGGCGAGATTTTCAGGAGCT
AAGGAAGCTAAAATGGAGAAAAAAATCACTGGATATACCACCGTTGATATATCCCAATGGCATCGTAAAG
AACATTTTGAGGCATTTCAGTCAGTTGCTCAATGTACCTATAACCAGACCGTTCAGCTGGATATTACGGC
CTTTTTAAAGACCGTAAAGAAAAATAAGCACAAGTTTTATCCGGCCTTTATTCACATTCTTGCCCGCCTG
ATGAATGCTCATCCGGAATTCCGTATGGCAATGAAAGACGGTGAGCTGGTGATATGGGATAGTGTTCACC
CTTGTTACACCGTTTTCCATGAGCAAACTGAAACGTTTTCATCGCTCTGGAGTGAATACCACGACGATTT
CCGGCAGTTTCTACACATATATTCGCAAGATGTGGCGTGTTACGGTGAAAACCTGGCCTATTTCCCTAAA
GGGTTTATTGAGAATATGTTTTTCGTCTCAGCCAATCCCTGGGTGAGTTTCACCAGTTTTGATTTAAACG
TGGCCAATATGGACAACTTCTTCGCCCCCGTTTTCACCATGGGCAAATATTATACGCAAGGCGACAAGGT
GCTGATGCCGCTGGCGATTCAGGTTCATCATGCCGTCTGTGATGGCTTCCATGTCGGCAGAATGCTTAAT
GAATTACAACAGTACTGCGATGAGTGGCAGGGCGGGGCGTAAACGCGTGGATCCGGCTTACTAAAAGCCA
GATAACAGTATGCGTATTTGCGCGCTGATTTTTGCGGTATAAGAATATATACTGATATGTATACCCGAAG
TATGTCAAAAAGAGGTGTGCTATGAAGCAGCGTATTACAGTGACAGTTGACAGCGACAGCTATCAGTTGC
TCAAGGCATATATGATGTCAATATCTCCGGTCTGGTAAGCACAACCATGCAGAATGAAGCCCGTCGTCTG
CGTGCCGAACGCTGGAAAGCGGAAAATCAGGAAGGGATGGCTGAGGTCGCCCGGTTTATTGAAATGAACG
GCTCTTTTGCTGACGAGAACAGGGACTGGTGAAATGCAGTTTAAGGTTTACACCTATAAAAGAGAGAGCC
GTTATCGTCTGTTTGTGGATGTACAGAGTGATATTATTGACACGCCCGGGCGACGGATGGTGATCCCCCT
GGCCAGTGCACGTCTGCTGTCAGATAAAGTCTCCCGTGAACTTTACCCGGTGGTGCATATCGGGGATGAA
AGCTGGCGCATGATGACCACCGATATGGCCAGTGTGCCGGTCTCCGTTATCGGGGAAGAAGTGGCTGATC
TCAGCCACCGCGAAAATGACATCAAAAACGCCATTAACCTGATGTTCTGGGGAATATAAATGTCAGGCTC
CCTTATACACAGCCAGTCTGCAGGTCGACCATAGTGACTGGATATGTTGTGTTTTACAGTATTATGTAGT
CTGTTTTTTATGCAAAATCTAATTTAATATATTGATATTTATATCATTTTACGTTTCTCGTTCAGCTTTC
TTGTACAAAGTGGTGATCATGGTGAGCAAGGGCGAGGAGCTGTTCACCGGGGTGGTGCCCATCCTGGTCG
AGCTGGACGGCGACGTGAACGGCCACAAGTTCAGCGTGTCCGGCGAGGGCGAGGGCGATGCCACCTACGG
CAAGCTGACCCTGAAGTTCATCTGCACCACCGGCAAGCTGCCCGTGCCCTGGCCCACCCTCGTGACCACC
TTCACCTACGGCGTGCAGTGCTTCAGCCGCTACCCCGACCACATGAAGCAGCACGACTTCTTCAAGTCCG
CCATGCCCGAAGGCTACGTCCAGGAGCGCACCATCTTCTTCAAGGACGACGGCAACTACAAGACCCGCGC
CGAGGTGAAGTTCGAGGGCGACACCCTGGTGAACCGCATCGAGCTGAAGGGCATCGACTTCAAGGAGGAC
GGCAACATCCTGGGGCACAAGCTGGAGTACAACTACAACAGCCACAACGTCTATATCATGGCCGACAAGC
AGAAGAACGGCATCAAGGTGAACTTCAAGATCCGCCACAACATCGAGGACGGCAGCGTGCAGCTCGCCGA
CCACTACCAGCAGAACACCCCCATCGGCGACGGCCCCGTGCTGCTGCCCGACAACCACTACCTGAGCACC
CAGTCCGCCCTGAGCAAAGACCCCAACGAGAAGCGCGATCACATGGTCCTGCTGGAGTTCGTGACCGCCG
CCGGGATCACTCACGGCATGGACGAGCTGTACAAGTAAAGCGGCCCGAGCTCGAATTTCCCCGATCGTTC
AAACATTTGGCAATAAAGTTTCTTAAGATTGAATCCTGTTGCCGGTCTTGCGATGATTATCATATAATTT
CTGTTGAATTACGTTAAGCATGTAATAATTAACATGTAATGCATGACGTTATTTATGAGATGGGTTTTTA
TGATTAGAGTCCCGCAATTATACATTTAATACGCGATAGAAAACAAAATATAGCGCGCAAACTAGGATAA
ATTATCGCGCGCGGTGTCATCTATGTTACTAGATCGGGAATTGGTTCCGGAACCAATTCGTAATCATGGT
CATAGCTGTTTCCTGTGTGAAATTGTTATCCGCTCACAATTCCACACAACATACGAGCCGGAAGCATAAA
GTGTAAAGCCTGGGGTGCCTAATGAGTGAGCTAACTCACATTAGGCTGAATTAGGCGCGCCTATTTCTGA
ATTCCCGATCTAGTAACATAGATGACACCGCGCGCGATAATTTATCCTAGTTTGCGCGCTATATTTTGTT
TTCTATCGCGTATTAAATGTATAATTGCGGGACTCTAATCATAAAAACCCATCTCATAAATAACGTCATG
CATTACATGTTAATTATTACATGCTTAACGTAATTCAACAGAAATTATATGATAATCATCGCAAGACCGG
CAACAGGATTCAATCTTAAGAAACTTTATTGCCAAATGTTTGAACGATCGGGGATCATCCGGGTCTGTGG
CGGGAACTCCACGAAAATATCCGAACGCAGCAAGATATCGCGGTGCATCTCGGTCTTGCCTGGGCAGTCG
CCGCCGACGCCGTTGATGTGGACGCCGGGCCCGATCATATTGTCGCTCAGGATCGTGGCGTTGTGCTTGT
CGGCCGTTGCTGTCGTAATGATATCGGCACCTTCGACCGCCTGTTCCGCAGAGATCCCGTGGGCGAAGAA
CTCCAGCATGAGATCCCCGCGCTGGAGGATCATCCAGCCGGCGTCCCGGAAAACGATTCCGAAGCCCAAC
CTTTCATAGAAGGCGGCGGTGGAATCGAAATCTCGTGATGGCAGGTTGGGCGTCGCTTGGTCGGTCATTT
CGAACCCCAGAGTCCCGCTCAGAAGAACTCGTCAAGAAGGCGATAGAAGGCGATGCGCTGCGAATCGGGA
GCGGCGATACCGTAAAGCACGAGGAAGCGGTCAGCCCATTCGCCGCCAAGCTCTTCAGCAATATCACGGG
TAGCCAACGCTATGTCCTGATAGCGGTCCGCCACACCCAGCCGGCCACAGTCGATGAATCCAGAAAAGCG
GCCATTTTCCACCATGATATTCGGCAAGCAGGCATCGCCATGGGTCACGACGAGATCATCGCCGTCGGGC
ATGCGCGCCTTGAGCCTGGCGAACAGTTCGGCTGGCGCGAGCCCCTGATGCTCTTCGTCCAGATCATCCT
GATCGACAAGACCGGCTTCCATCCGAGTACGTGCTCGCTCGATGCGATGTTTCGCTTGGTGGTCGAATGG
GCAGGTAGCCGGATCAAGCGTATGCAGCCGCCGCATTGCATCAGCCATGATGGATACTTTCTCGGCAGGA
GCAAGGTGAGATGACAGGAGATCCTGCCCCGGCACTTCGCCCAATAGCAGCCAGTCCCTTCCCGCTTCAG
TGACAACGTCGAGCACAGCTGCGCAAGGAACGCCCGTCGTGGCCAGCCACGATAGCCGCGCTGCCTCGTC
CTGCAGTTCATTCAGGGCACCGGACAGGTCGGTCTTGACAAAAAGAACCGGGCGCCCCTGCGCTGACAGC
CGGAACACGGCGGCATCAGAGCAGCCGATTGTCTGTTGTGCCCAGTCATAGCCGAATAGCCTCTCCACCC
AAGCGGCCGGAGAACCTGCGTGCAATCCATCTTGTTCAATCATGCGAAACGATCCAGATCCGGTGCAGAT
TATTTGGATTGAGAGTGAATATGAGACTCTAATTGGATACCGAGGGGAATTTATGGAACGTCAGTGGAGC
ATTTTTGACAAGAAATATTTGCTAGCTGATAGTGACCTTAGGCGACTTTTGAACGCGCAATAATGGTTTC
TGACGTATGTGCTTAGCTCATTAAACTCCAGAAACCCGCGGCTGAGTGGCTCCTTCAACGTTGCGGTTCT
GTCAGTTCCAAACGTAAAACGGCTTGTCCCGCGTCATCGGCGGGGGTCATAACGTGACTCCCTTAATTCT
CCGCTCATGATGAATTCAGAAATAAATTCAGCCTAATTCGGCGTTAATTCAGTACATTAAAAACGTCCGC
AATGTGTTATTAAGTTGTCTAAGCGTCAATTTGTTTACACCACAATATATCCTGCCACCAGCCAGCCAAC
AGCTCCCCGACCGGCAGCTCGGCACAAAATCACCACTCGATACAGGCAGCCCATCAGTCCGGGACGGCGT
CAGCGGGAGAGCCGTTGTAAGGCGGCAGACTTTGCTCATGTTACCGATGCTATTCGGAAGAACGGCAACT
AAGCTGCCGGGTTTGAAACACGGATGATCTCGCGGAGGGTAGCATGTTGATTGTAACGATGACAGAGCGT
TGCTGCCTGTGATCAATTCGGGCACGAACCCAGTGGACATAAGCCTGTTCGGTTCGTAAGCTGTAATGCA
AGTAGCGTATGCGCTCACGCAACTGGTCCAGAACCTTGACCGAACGCAGCGGTGGTAACGGCGCAGTGGC
GGTTTTCATGGCTTGTTATGACTGTTTTTTTGGGGTACAGTCTATGCCTCGGGCATCCAAGCAGCAAGCG
CGTTACGCCGTGGGTCGATGTTTGATGTTATGGAGCAGCAACGATGTTACGCAGCAGGGCAGTCGCCCTA
AAACAAAGTTAAACATCATGGGGGAAGCGGTGATCGCCGAAGTATCGACTCAACTATCAGAGGTAGTTGG
CGTCATCGAGCGCCATCTCGAACCGACGTTGCTGGCCGTACATTTGTACGGCTCCGCAGTGGATGGCGGC
CTGAAGCCACACAGTGATATTGATTTGCTGGTTACGGTGACCGTAAGGCTTGATGAAACAACGCGGCGAG
CTTTGATCAACGACCTTTTGGAAACTTCGGCTTCCCCTGGAGAGAGCGAGATTCTCCGCGCTGTAGAAGT
CACCATTGTTGTGCACGACGACATCATTCCGTGGCGTTATCCAGCTAAGCGCGAACTGCAATTTGGAGAA
TGGCAGCGCAATGACATTCTTGCAGGTATCTTCGAGCCAGCCACGATCGACATTGATCTGGCTATCTTGC
TGACAAAAGCAAGAGAACATAGCGTTGCCTTGGTAGGTCCAGCGGCGGAGGAACTCTTTGATCCGGTTCC
TGAACAGGATCTATTTGAGGCGCTAAATGAAACCTTAACGCTATGGAACTCGCCGCCCGACTGGGCTGGC
GATGAGCGAAATGTAGTGCTTACGTTGTCCCGCATTTGGTACAGCGCAGTAACCGGCAAAATCGCGCCGA
AGGATGTCGCTGCCGACTGGGCAATGGAGCGCCTGCCGGCCCAGTATCAGCCCGTCATACTTGAAGCTAG
ACAGGCTTATCTTGGACAAGAAGAAGATCGCTTGGCCTCGCGCGCAGATCAGTTGGAAGAATTTGTCCAC
TACGTGAAAGGCGAGATCACCAAGGTAGTCGGCAAATAATGTCTAGCTAGAAATTCGTTCAAGCCGACGC
CGCTTCGCGGCGCGGCTTAACTCAAGCGTTAGATGCACTAAGCACATAATTGCTCACAGCCAAACTATCA
GGTCAAGTCTGCTTTTATTATTTTTAAGCGTGCATAATAAGCCCTACACAAATTGGGAGATATATCATGC
ATGACCAAAATCCCTTAACGTGAGTTTTCGTTCCACTGAGCGTCAGACCCCGTAGAAAAGATCAAAGGAT
CTTCTTGAGATCCTTTTTTTCTGCGCGTAATCTGCTGCTTGCAAACAAAAAAACCACCGCTACCAGCGGT
GGTTTGTTTGCCGGATCAAGAGCTACCAACTCTTTTTCCGAAGGTAACTGGCTTCAGCAGAGCGCAGATA
CCAAATACTGTCCTTCTAGTGTAGCCGTAGTTAGGCCACCACTTCAAGAACTCTGTAGCACCGCCTACAT
ACCTCGCTCTGCTAATCCTGTTACCAGTGGCTGCTGCCAGTGGCGATAAGTCGTGTCTTACCGGGTTGGA
CTCAAGACGATAGTTACCGGATAAGGCGCAGCGGTCGGGCTGAACGGGGGGTTCGTGCACACAGCCCAGC
TTGGAGCGAACGACCTACACCGAACTGAGATACCTACAGCGTGAGCTATGAGAAAGCGCCACGCTTCCCG
AAGGGAGAAAGGCGGACAGGTATCCGGTAAGCGGCAGGGTCGGAACAGGAGAGCGCACGAGGGAGCTTCC
AGGGGGAAACGCCTGGTATCTTTATAGTCCTGTCGGGTTTCGCCACCTCTGACTTGAGCGTCGATTTTTG
TGATGCTCGTCAGGGGGGCGGAGCCTATGGAAAAACGCCAGCAACGCGGCCTTTTTACGGTTCCTGGCCT
TTTGCTGGCCTTTTGCTCACATGTTCTTTCCTGCGTTATCCCCTGATTCTGTGGATAACCGTATTACCGC
CTTTGAGTGAGCTGATACCGCTCGCCGCAGCCGAACGACCGAGCGCAGCGAGTCAGTGAGCGAGGAAGCG
GAAGAGCGCCTGATGCGGTATTTTCTCCTTACGCATCTGTGCGGTATTTCACACCGCATATGGTGCACTC
TCAGTACAATCTGCTCTGATGCCGCATAGTTAAGCCAGTATACACTCCGCTATCGCTACGTGACTGGGTC
ATGGCTGCGCCCCGACACCCGCCAACACCCGCTGACGCGCCCTGACGGGCTTGTCTGCTCCCGGCATCCG
CTTACAGACAAGCTGTGACCGTCTCCGGGAGCTGCATGTGTCAGAGGTTTTCACCGTCATCACCGAAACG
CGCGAGGCAGGGTGCCTTGATGTGGGCGCCGGCGGTCGAGTGGCGACGGCGCGGCTTGTCCGCGCCCTGG
TAGATTGCCTGGCCGTAGGCCAGCCATTTTTGAGCGGCCAGCGGCCGCGATAGGCCGACGCGAAGCGGCG
GGGCGTAGGGAGCGCAGCGACCGAAGGGTAGGCGCTTTTTGCAGCTCTTCGGCTGTGCGCTGGCCAGACA
GTTATGCACAGGCCAGGCGGGTTTTAAGAGTTTTAATAAGTTTTAAAGAGTTTTAGGCGGAAAAATCGCC
TTTTTTCTCTTTTATATCAGTCACTTACATGTGTGACCGGTTCCCAATGTACGGCTTTGGGTTCCCAATG
TACGGGTTCCGGTTCCCAATGTACGGCTTTGGGTTCCCAATGTACGTGCTATCCACAGGAAAGAGACCTT
TTCGACCTTTTTCCCCTGCTAGGGCAATTTGCCCTAGCATCTGCTCCGTACATTAGGAACCGGCGGATGC
TTCGCCCTCGATCAGGTTGCGGTAGCGCATGACTAGGATCGGGCCAGCCTGCCCCGCCTCCTCCTTCAAA
TCGTACTCCGGCAGGTCATTTGACCCGATCAGCTTGCGCACGGTGAAACAGAACTTCTTGAACTCTCCGG
CGCTGCCACTGCGTTCGTAGATCGTCTTGAACAACCATCTGGCTTCTGCCTTGCCTGCGGCGCGGCGTGC
CAGGCGGTAGAGAAAACGGCCGATGCCGGGATCGATCAAAAAGTAATCGGGGTGAACCGTCAGCACGTCC
GGGTTCTTGCCTTCTGTGATCTCGCGGTACATCCAATCAGCTAGCTCGATCTCGATGTACTCCGGCCGCC
CGGTTTCGCTCTTTACGATCTTGTAGCGGCTAATCAAGGCTTCACCCTCGGATACCGTCACCAGGCGGCC
GTTCTTGGCCTTCTTCGTACGCTGCATGGCAACGTGCGTGGTGTTTAACCGAATGCAGGTTTCTACCAGG
TCGTCTTTCTGCTTTCCGCCATCGGCTCGCCGGCAGAACTTGAGTACGTCCGCAACGTGTGGACGGAACA
CGCGGCCGGGCTTGTCTCCCTTCCCTTCCCGGTATCGGTTCATGGATTCGGTTAGATGGGAAACCGCCAT
CAGTACCAGGTCGTAATCCCACACACTGGCCATGCCGGCCGGCCCTGCGGAAACCTCTACGTGCCCGTCT
GGAAGCTCGTAGCGGATCACCTCGCCAGCTCGTCGGTCACGCTTCGACAGACGGAAAACGGCCACGTCCA
TGATGCTGCGACTATCGCGGGTGCCCACGTCATAGAGCATCGGAACGAAAAAATCTGGTTGCTCGTCGCC
CTTGGGCGGCTTCCTAATCGACGGCGCACCGGCTGCCGGCGGTTGCCGGGATTCTTTGCGGATTCGATCA
GCGGCCGCTTGCCACGATTCACCGGGGCGTGCTTCTGCCTCGATGCGTTGCCGCTGGGCGGCCTGCGCGG
CCTTCAACTTCTCCACCAGGTCATCACCCAGCGCCGCGCCGATTTGTACCGGGCCGGATGGTTTGCGACC
GCTCACGCCGATTCCTCGGGCTTGGGGGTTCCAGTGCCATTGCAGGGCCGGCAGACAACCCAGCCGCTTA
CGCCTGGCCAACCGCCCGTTCCTCCACACATGGGGCATTCCACGGCGTCGGTGCCTGGTTGTTCTTGATT
TTCCATGCCGCCTCCTTTAGCCGCTAAAATTCATCTACTCATTTATTCATTTGCTCATTTACTCTGGTAG
CTGCGCGATGTATTCAGATAGCAGCTCGGTAATGGTCTTGCCTTGGCGTACCGCGTACATCTTCAGCTTG
GTGTGATCCTCCGCCGGCAACTGAAAGTTGACCCGCTTCATGGCTGGCGTGTCTGCCAGGCTGGCCAACG
TTGCAGCCTTGCTGCTGCGTGCGCTCGGACGGCCGGCACTTAGCGTGTTTGTGCTTTTGCTCATTTTCTC
TTTACCTCATTAACTCAAATGAGTTTTGATTTAATTTCAGCGGCCAGCGCCTGGACCTCGCGGGCAGCGT
CGCCCTCGGGTTCTGATTCAAGAACGGTTGTGCCGGCGGCGGCAGTGCCTGGGTAGCTCACGCGCTGCGT
GATACGGGACTCAAGAATGGGCAGCTCGTACCCGGCCAGCGCCTCGGCAACCTCACCGCCGATGCGCGTG
CCTTTGATCGCCCGCGACACGACAAAGGCCGCTTGTAGCCTTCCATCCGTGACCTCAATGCGCTGCTTAA
CCAGCTCCACCAGGTCGGCGGTGGCCCATATGTCGTAAGGGCTTGGCTGCACCGGAATCAGCACGAAGTC
GGCTGCCTTGATCGCGGACACAGCCAAGTCCGCCGCCTGGGGCGCTCCGTCGATCACTACGAAGTCGCGC
CGGCCGATGGCCTTCACGTCGCGGTCAATCGTCGGGCGGTCGATGCCGACAACGGTTAGCGGTTGATCTT
CCCGCACGGCCGCCCAATCGCGGGCACTGCCCTGGGGATCGGAATCGACTAACAGAACATCGGCCCCGGC
GAGTTGCAGGGCGCGGGCTAGATGGGTTGCGATGGTCGTCTTGCCTGACCCGCCTTTCTGGTTAAGTACA
GCGATAACCTTCATGCGTTCCCCTTGCGTATTTGTTTATTTACTCATCGCATCATATACGCAGCGACCGC
ATGACGCAAGCTGTTTTACTCAAATACACATCACCTTTTTAGACGGCGGCGCTCGGTTTCTTCAGCGGCC
AAGCTGGCCGGCCAGGCCGCCAGCTTGGCATCAGACAAACCGGCCAGGATTTCATGCAGCCGCACGGTTG
AGACGTGCGCGGGCGGCTCGAACACGTACCCGGCCGCGATCATCTCCGCCTCGATCTCTTCGGTAATGAA
AAACGGTTCGTCCTGGCCGTCCTGGTGCGGTTTCATGCTTGTTCCTCTTGGCGTTCATTCTCGGCGGCCG
CCAGGGCGTCGGCCTCGGTCAATGCGTCCTCACGGAAGGCACCGCGCCGCCTGGCCTCGGTGGGCGTCAC
TTCCTCGCTGCGCTCAAGTGCGCGGTACAGGGTCGAGCGATGCACGCCAAGCAGTGCAGCCGCCTCTTTC
ACGGTGCGGCCTTCCTGGTCGATCAGCTCGCGGGCGTGCGCGATCTGTGCCGGGGTGAGGGTAGGGCGGG
GGCCAAACTTCACGCCTCGGGCCTTGGCGGCCTCGCGCCCGCTCCGGGTGCGGTCGATGATTAGGGAACG
CTCGAACTCGGCAATGCCGGCGAACACGGTCAACACCATGCGGCCGGCCGGCGTGGTGGTGTCGGCCCAC
GGCTCTGCCAGGCTACGCAGGCCCGCGCCGGCCTCCTGGATGCGCTCGGCAATGTCCAGTAGGTCGCGGG
TGCTGCGGGCCAGGCGGTCTAGCCTGGTCACTGTCACAACGTCGCCAGGGCGTAGGTGGTCAAGCATCCT
GGCCAGCTCCGGGCGGTCGCGCCTGGTGCCGGTGATCTTCTCGGAAAACAGCTTGGTGCAGCCGGCCGCG
TGCAGTTCGGCCCGTTGGTTGGTCAAGTCCTGGTCGTCGGTGCTGACGCGGGCATAGCCCAGCAGGCCAG
CGGCGGCGCTCTTGTTCATGGCGTAATGTCTCCGGTTCTAGTCGCAAGTATTCTACTTTATGCGACTAAA
ACACGCGACAAGAAAACGCCAGGAAAAGGGCAGGGCGGCAGCCTGTCGCGTAACTTAGGACTTGTGCGAC
ATGTCGTTTTCAGAAGACGGCTGCACTGAACGTCAGAAGCCGACTGCACTATAGCAGCGGAGGGGTTGGA
TCAAAGTACTTTGATCCCGAGGGGAACCCTGTGGTTGGCATGCACATACAAATGGACGAACGGATAAACC
T
