>Addgene plasmid #74798 | pGWB404 | addgene partial sequence | sequence record 152853 | ccdB-Fwd 5'-GCATGATGACCACCGATATG-3'
GTGGCTGATCTCAGCCACCGCGAAAATGACATCAAAAACGCCATTAACCTGATGTTCTGGGGAATATAAA
TGTCAGGCTCCCTTATACACAGCCAGTCTGCAGGTCGACCATAGTGACTGGATATGTTGTGTTTTACAGT
ATTATGTAGTCTGTTTTTTATGCAAAATCTAATTTAATATATTGATATTTATATCATTTTACGTTTCTCG
TTCAGCTTTCTTGTACAAAGTGGTGATCATGGTGAGCAAGGGCGAGGAGCTGTTCACCGGGGTGGTGCCC
ATCCTGGTCGAGCTGGACGGCGACGTAAACGGCCACAAGTTCAGCGTGTCCGGCGAGGGCGAGGGCGATG
CCACCTACGGCAAGCTGACCCTGAAGTTCATCTGCACCACCGGCAAGCTGCCCGTGCCCTGGCCCACCCT
CGTGACCACCTTCACCTACGGCGTGCAGTGCTTCAGCCGCTACCCCGACCACATGAAGCAGCACGACTTC
TTCAAGTCCGCCATGCCCGAAGGCTACGTCCAGGAGCGCACCATCTTCTTCAAGGACGACGGCAACTACA
AGACCCGCGCCGAGGTGAAGTTCGAGGGCGACACCCTGGTGAACCGCATCGAGCTGAAGGGCATCGACTT
CAAGGAGGACGGCAACATCCTGGGGCACAAGCTGGAGTACAACTACAACAGCCACAACGTCTATATCATG
GCCGACAAGCAGAAGAACGGCATCAAGGTGAACTTCAAGATCCGCCACAACATCGAGGACGGCAGCGTGC
AGCTCGCCGACCACTACCAGCAGA
